>Addgene plasmid #243786 | mCherry-S-SpyTag | addgene full sequence | sequence record 486522 | Addgene NGS Result
ATCCGGATATAGTTCCTCCTTTCAGCAAAAAACCCCTCAAGACCCGTTTAGAGGCCCCAAGGGGTTATGC
TAGTTATTGCTCAGCGGTGGCAGCAGCCAACTCAGCTTCCTTTCGGGCTTTGTTAGCAGCCGGATCTCAG
TGGTGGTGGTGGTGGTGCTCGAGTTAATGATGGTGATGATGGTGTGAGCCGCCGCTGCCGCCGGAACCAC
CCTTGTAGCGCTTATAGGCATCAACCATAACAATATGCGGTACGCCCCGACTGCCGCCGGAACCTCCTGA
ACCTCCGCCGCTTTCCGGCAGGCTTCCACCACTACCGCCGGAACCGCCCTTGTACAGCTCGTCCATGCCG
CCCGTAGAGTGGCGACCTTCGGCACGTTCGTACTGTTCCACTATGGTATAATCTTCATTATGAGATGTGA
TGTCAAGTTTAATATTAACGTTATATGCACCCGGCAGCTGCACTGGTTTTTTCGCCTTATAAGTGGTTTT
CACCTCCGCATCATAATGTCCGCCATCTTTGAGTTTCAGACGTTGTTTAATTTCCCCTTTCAATGCCCCA
TCTTCGGGGTACATACGTTCGCTAGACGCTTCCCAACCCATGGTTTTTTTTTGCATGACCGGGCCGTCCG
ACGGAAAGTTAGTCCCGCGCAGTTTGACTTTATAAATAAATTCCCCATCCTGCAGCGACGAATCCTGCGT
GACTGTGACCACGCCCCCATCCTCGAAGTTCATCACTCGCTCCCATTTAAAACCCTCAGGAAACGACAAC
TTTAAATAGTCTGGGATATCTGCCGGGTGTTTAACGTACGCCTTGCTACCATACATAAATTGCGGACTTA
GAATGTCCCAGGCGAAGGGTAAAGGTCCGCCTTTGGTTACTTTCAGTTTAGCGGTCTGCGTACCTTCGTA
TGGGCGACCCTCGCCTTCGCCTTCGATCTCGAATTCGTGACCGTTAACGCTTCCTTCCATATGTACTTTG
AAACGCATAAATTCTTTAATGATAGCCATATTGTCCTCTTCCCCTTTGGACACCATTGAACTCCCCATAT
GTATATCTCCTTCTTAAAGTTAAACAAAATTATTTCTAGAGGGGAATTGTTATCCGCTCACAATTCCCCT
ATAGTGAGTCGTATTAATTTCGCGGGATCGAGATCGATCTCGATCCTCTACGCCGGACGCATCGTGGCCG
GCATCACCGGCGCCACAGGTGCGGTTGCTGGCGCCTATATCGCCGACATCACCGATGGGGAAGATCGGGC
TCGCCACTTCGGGCTCATGAGCGCTTGTTTCGGCGTGGGTATGGTGGCAGGCCCCGTGGCCGGGGGACTG
TTGGGCGCCATCTCCTTGCATGCACCATTCCTTGCGGCGGCGGTGCTCAACGGCCTCAACCTACTACTGG
GCTGCTTCCTAATGCAGGAGTCGCATAAGGGAGAGCGTCGAGATCCCGGACACCATCGAATGGCGCAAAA
CCTTTCGCGGTATGGCATGATAGCGCCCGGAAGAGAGTCAATTCAGGGTGGTGAATGTGAAACCAGTAAC
GTTATACGATGTCGCAGAGTATGCCGGTGTCTCTTATCAGACCGTTTCCCGCGTGGTGAACCAGGCCAGC
CACGTTTCTGCGAAAACGCGGGAAAAAGTGGAAGCGGCGATGGCGGAGCTGAATTACATTCCCAACCGCG
TGGCACAACAACTGGCGGGCAAACAGTCGTTGCTGATTGGCGTTGCCACCTCCAGTCTGGCCCTGCACGC
GCCGTCGCAAATTGTCGCGGCGATTAAATCTCGCGCCGATCAACTGGGTGCCAGCGTGGTGGTGTCGATG
GTAGAACGAAGCGGCGTCGAAGCCTGTAAAGCGGCGGTGCACAATCTTCTCGCGCAACGCGTCAGTGGGC
TGATCATTAACTATCCGCTGGATGACCAGGATGCCATTGCTGTGGAAGCTGCCTGCACTAATGTTCCGGC
GTTATTTCTTGATGTCTCTGACCAGACACCCATCAACAGTATTATTTTCTCCCATGAAGACGGTACGCGA
CTGGGCGTGGAGCATCTGGTCGCATTGGGTCACCAGCAAATCGCGCTGTTAGCGGGCCCATTAAGTTCTG
TCTCGGCGCGTCTGCGTCTGGCTGGCTGGCATAAATATCTCACTCGCAATCAAATTCAGCCGATAGCGGA
ACGGGAAGGCGACTGGAGTGCCATGTCCGGTTTTCAACAAACCATGCAAATGCTGAATGAGGGCATCGTT
CCCACTGCGATGCTGGTTGCCAACGATCAGATGGCGCTGGGCGCAATGCGCGCCATTACCGAGTCCGGGC
TGCGCGTTGGTGCGGACATCTCGGTAGTGGGATACGACGATACCGAAGACAGCTCATGTTATATCCCGCC
GTTAACCACCATCAAACAGGATTTTCGCCTGCTGGGGCAAACCAGCGTGGACCGCTTGCTGCAACTCTCT
CAGGGCCAGGCGGTGAAGGGCAATCAGCTGTTGCCCGTCTCACTGGTGAAAAGAAAAACCACCCTGGCGC
CCAATACGCAAACCGCCTCTCCCCGCGCGTTGGCCGATTCATTAATGCAGCTGGCACGACAGGTTTCCCG
ACTGGAAAGCGGGCAGTGAGCGCAACGCAATTAATGTAAGTTAGCTCACTCATTAGGCACCGGGATCTCG
ACCGATGCCCTTGAGAGCCTTCAACCCAGTCAGCTCCTTCCGGTGGGCGCGGGGCATGACTATCGTCGCC
GCACTTATGACTGTCTTCTTTATCATGCAACTCGTAGGACAGGTGCCGGCAGCGCTCTGGGTCATTTTCG
GCGAGGACCGCTTTCGCTGGAGCGCGACGATGATCGGCCTGTCGCTTGCGGTATTCGGAATCTTGCACGC
CCTCGCTCAAGCCTTCGTCACTGGTCCCGCCACCAAACGTTTCGGCGAGAAGCAGGCCATTATCGCCGGC
ATGGCGGCCCCACGGGTGCGCATGATCGTGCTCCTGTCGTTGAGGACCCGGCTAGGCTGGCGGGGTTGCC
TTACTGGTTAGCAGAATGAATCACCGATACGCGAGCGAACGTGAAGCGACTGCTGCTGCAAAACGTCTGC
GACCTGAGCAACAACATGAATGGTCTTCGGTTTCCGTGTTTCGTAAAGTCTGGAAACGCGGAAGTCAGCG
CCCTGCACCATTATGTTCCGGATCTGCATCGCAGGATGCTGCTGGCTACCCTGTGGAACACCTACATCTG
TATTAACGAAGCGCTGGCATTGACCCTGAGTGATTTTTCTCTGGTCCCGCCGCATCCATACCGCCAGTTG
TTTACCCTCACAACGTTCCAGTAACCGGGCATGTTCATCATCAGTAACCCGTATCGTGAGCATCCTCTCT
CGTTTCATCGGTATCATTACCCCCATGAACAGAAATCCCCCTTACACGGAGGCATCAGTGACCAAACAGG
AAAAAACCGCCCTTAACATGGCCCGCTTTATCAGAAGCCAGACATTAACGCTTCTGGAGAAACTCAACGA
GCTGGACGCGGATGAACAGGCAGACATCTGTGAATCGCTTCACGACCACGCTGATGAGCTTTACCGCAGC
TGCCTCGCGCGTTTCGGTGATGACGGTGAAAACCTCTGACACATGCAGCTCCCGGAGACGGTCACAGCTT
GTCTGTAAGCGGATGCCGGGAGCAGACAAGCCCGTCAGGGCGCGTCAGCGGGTGTTGGCGGGTGTCGGGG
CGCAGCCATGACCCAGTCACGTAGCGATAGCGGAGTGTATACTGGCTTAACTATGCGGCATCAGAGCAGA
TTGTACTGAGAGTGCACCATATATGCGGTGTGAAATACCGCACAGATGCGTAAGGAGAAAATACCGCATC
AGGCGCTCTTCCGCTTCCTCGCTCACTGACTCGCTGCGCTCGGTCGTTCGGCTGCGGCGAGCGGTATCAG
CTCACTCAAAGGCGGTAATACGGTTATCCACAGAATCAGGGGATAACGCAGGAAAGAACATGTGAGCAAA
AGGCCAGCAAAAGGCCAGGAACCGTAAAAAGGCCGCGTTGCTGGCGTTTTTCCATAGGCTCCGCCCCCCT
GACGAGCATCACAAAAATCGACGCTCAAGTCAGAGGTGGCGAAACCCGACAGGACTATAAAGATACCAGG
CGTTTCCCCCTGGAAGCTCCCTCGTGCGCTCTCCTGTTCCGACCCTGCCGCTTACCGGATACCTGTCCGC
CTTTCTCCCTTCGGGAAGCGTGGCGCTTTCTCATAGCTCACGCTGTAGGTATCTCAGTTCGGTGTAGGTC
GTTCGCTCCAAGCTGGGCTGTGTGCACGAACCCCCCGTTCAGCCCGACCGCTGCGCCTTATCCGGTAACT
ATCGTCTTGAGTCCAACCCGGTAAGACACGACTTATCGCCACTGGCAGCAGCCACTGGTAACAGGATTAG
CAGAGCGAGGTATGTAGGCGGTGCTACAGAGTTCTTGAAGTGGTGGCCTAACTACGGCTACACTAGAAGG
ACAGTATTTGGTATCTGCGCTCTGCTGAAGCCAGTTACCTTCGGAAAAAGAGTTGGTAGCTCTTGATCCG
GCAAACAAACCACCGCTGGTAGCGGTGGTTTTTTTGTTTGCAAGCAGCAGATTACGCGCAGAAAAAAAGG
ATCTCAAGAAGATCCTTTGATCTTTTCTACGGGGTCTGACGCTCAGTGGAACGAAAACTCACGTTAAGGG
ATTTTGGTCATGAACAATAAAACTGTCTGCTTACATAAACAGTAATACAAGGGGTGTTATGAGCCATATT
CAACGGGAAACGTCTTGCTCTAGGCCGCGATTAAATTCCAACATGGATGCTGATTTATATGGGTATAAAT
GGGCTCGCGATAATGTCGGGCAATCAGGTGCGACAATCTATCGATTGTATGGGAAGCCCGATGCGCCAGA
GTTGTTTCTGAAACATGGCAAAGGTAGCGTTGCCAATGATGTTACAGATGAGATGGTCAGACTAAACTGG
CTGACGGAATTTATGCCTCTTCCGACCATCAAGCATTTTATCCGTACTCCTGATGATGCATGGTTACTCA
CCACTGCGATCCCCGGGAAAACAGCATTCCAGGTATTAGAAGAATATCCTGATTCAGGTGAAAATATTGT
TGATGCGCTGGCAGTGTTCCTGCGCCGGTTGCATTCGATTCCTGTTTGTAATTGTCCTTTTAACAGCGAT
CGCGTATTTCGTCTCGCTCAGGCGCAATCACGAATGAATAACGGTTTGGTTGATGCGAGTGATTTTGATG
ACGAGCGTAATGGCTGGCCTGTTGAACAAGTCTGGAAAGAAATGCATAAACTTTTGCCATTCTCACCGGA
TTCAGTCGTCACTCATGGTGATTTCTCACTTGATAACCTTATTTTTGACGAGGGGAAATTAATAGGTTGT
ATTGATGTTGGACGAGTCGGAATCGCAGACCGATACCAGGATCTTGCCATCCTATGGAACTGCCTCGGTG
AGTTTTCTCCTTCATTACAGAAACGGCTTTTTCAAAAATATGGTATTGATAATCCTGATATGAATAAATT
GCAGTTTCATTTGATGCTCGATGAGTTTTTCTAAGAATTAATTCATGAGCGGATACATATTTGAATGTAT
TTAGAAAAATAAACAAATAGGGGTTCCGCGCACATTTCCCCGAAAAGTGCCACCTGAAATTGTAAACGTT
AATATTTTGTTAAAATTCGCGTTAAATTTTTGTTAAATCAGCTCATTTTTTAACCAATAGGCCGAAATCG
GCAAAATCCCTTATAAATCAAAAGAATAGACCGAGATAGGGT
[37 nt withheld, positions 5783-5819]
AAAGAACGTGGACTCCAACGTCAAAGG
[49 nt withheld, positions 5847-5895]
T
[91 nt withheld, positions 5897-5987]
G
[124 nt withheld, positions 5989-6112]
CCCATTCGCCA
Features (pLannotate 1.2.2; 19 found; start..end, strand, type, name):
     26..73      -  terminator     T7 terminator: transcription terminator for bacteriophage T7 RNA polymerase
     81..130     -  CDS            SET1 (fragment): solubility-enhancement tag derived from T7 phage gene 10B
    140..157     -  CDS            9xHis (fragment): 9xHis affinity tag
    329..1036    -  CDS            mCherry: mCherry is a basic (constitutively fluorescent) red fluorescent protein published in 2004, derived from Discosoma sp.. It is reported to be a very rapidly-maturing monomer with low acid sensitivity.
   1056..1078    -  RBS            RBS: efficient ribosome binding site from bacteriophage T7 gene 10 (Olins and Rangwala, 1989)
   1093..1117    -  protein_bind   lac operator: The lac repressor binds to the lac operator to inhibit transcription in E. coli. This inhibition can be relieved by adding lactose or isopropyl-β-D-thiogalactopyranoside (IPTG). lac repressor encoded by lacI
   1118..1136    -  promoter       T7 promoter: promoter for bacteriophage T7 RNA polymerase
   1162..1441    +  CDS            TcR (fragment): tetracycline efflux protein; tet; confers resistance to tetracycline
   1449..1526    +  promoter       lacI promoter: lacI
   1527..2609    +  CDS            lacI: lac repressor; lacI; The lac repressor binds to the lac operator to inhibit transcription in E. coli. This inhibition can be relieved by adding lactose or isopropyl-β-D-thiogalactopyranoside (IPTG).
   2622..2643    +  protein_bind   CAP binding site: CAP binding activates transcription in the presence of cAMP. E. coli catabolite activator protein
   2658..2949    +  CDS            TcR (fragment): tetracycline efflux protein; tet; confers resistance to tetracycline
   3021..3401    -  CDS            YPB1_ECOLX: Protein predicted: Swiss-Prot protein existence level 4. From Escherichia coli.
   3418..3609    +  CDS            rop: Rop protein, which maintains plasmids at low copy number; rop
   3711..3853    +  misc_feature   bom: basis of mobility region from pBR322
   4039..4627    -  rep_origin     ori: high-copy-number ColE1/pMB1/pBR322/pUC origin of replication
   4749..5564    +  CDS            KanR: aminoglycoside phosphotransferase; aph(3')-Ia; confers resistance to kanamycin in bacteria or G418 (Geneticin®) in eukaryotes
   5573..5630    -  promoter       AmpR promoter (fragment): bla
   5657..6112    -  rep_origin     f1 ori (sequence partly withheld): f1 bacteriophage origin of replication; arrow indicates direction of (+) strand synthesis
