[The description below was written by a language model from this plasmid's Addgene catalogue record and pLannotate feature annotations shown in this document.]
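Description:
mCherry-S-SpyTag is a bacterial expression plasmid built on the pET-29b(+) backbone for producing a recombinant, multifunctional mCherry fusion protein in E. coli. It replicates from a ColE1/pBR322-type origin and also carries the rop gene and bom region typical of pET vectors. The catalogue lists it as high copy, although rop normally moderates copy number. Selection is by kanamycin through the aph(3')-Ia gene, and an f1 origin is also present. Short tetracycline-resistance fragments and an AmpR promoter fragment in the annotation are backbone remnants rather than functional markers.

The coding region is driven by a T7 promoter with an adjacent lac operator and the T7 gene 10 ribosome binding site, and it ends at the T7 terminator. A plasmid-borne lacI gene supplies repressor, so expression needs a host that provides T7 RNA polymerase and can be induced with IPTG. According to the depositor, the protein begins with a short MGSS leader followed by mCherry, then a recognition sequence for the evolved sortase eSrtA(4S9), SpyTag003 and a C-terminal 6xHis tag, with triple GGS flexible linkers separating the modules. The automated annotation detects mCherry and the histidine tag, but it does not label the sortase site or SpyTag, which presumably lie in the unannotated stretch between them.

The His tag allows affinity purification. SpyTag allows covalent tethering to materials bearing its SpyCatcher partner. Because the sortase site lies between mCherry and this anchor, treatment with eSrtA(4S9) cleaves the linkage and frees the fluorescent protein. This gives the single-input "YES" gate described in the record, used for logic-gated protein release from biomaterials.
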