Addgene plasmid #243786: mCherry-S-SpyTag
Purpose: Expresses multifunctional construct enabling the YES-gated release of mCherry from materials in response to sortase eSrtA(4S9) treatment. Construct contains a SpyTag for material tethering.
Depositing lab: Cole DeForest. Depositing organization: University of Washington. Publication: Boolean logic-gated protein presentation through autonomously compiled molecular topology. Gharios R, Ross ML, Li A, Kottantharayil SP, Hoye J, DeForest CA. Nat Chem Biol. 2025 Oct 9. doi: 10.1038/s41589-025-02037-5. PubMed 41068299.
Backbone
  Vector backbone: pET 29b (+)
  Vector type: Bacterial Expression
Growth in bacteria
  Bacterial resistance: Kanamycin, 50 μg/mL
  Growth temperature: 37°C
  Growth strain: DH5alpha
  Copy number: High Copy
Gene/Insert
  Gene/Insert name: mCherry
  Species: Synthetic
  Tag / fusion protein: 6x His tag (C terminal on insert)
  Cloning method: Restriction Enzyme; 5′ cloning site Unknown (unknown if destroyed)
Terms and licenses: Academic/Nonprofit Terms; Industry Terms: Not Available to Industry
Depositor comments: MGSS-mCherry-GGS(x3)-4S9c-GGS(x3)-SpyTag003-GGS(x3)-6xHis
How to cite: mCherry-S-SpyTag was a gift from Cole DeForest (Addgene plasmid # 243786 ; http://n2t.net/addgene:243786 ; RRID:Addgene_243786)
